Addgene plasmid #138310: pCF525-AcrIIA13b_gb76_GF31-2-hom_lenti
Purpose: Lenti expression of AcrIIA13b
Depositing lab: Jennifer Doudna. Depositing organization: University of California, Berkeley. Publication: Potent CRISPR-Cas9 inhibitors from Staphylococcus genomes. Watters KE, Shivram H, Fellmann C, Lew RJ, McMahon B, Doudna JA. Proc Natl Acad Sci U S A. 2020 Mar 10. pii: 1917668117. doi: 10.1073/pnas.1917668117. PubMed 32156733.
Backbone
  Vector backbone: pCF525
  Total vector size (bp): 8502
  Vector type: Mammalian Expression, Lentiviral, CRISPR
  Selectable markers: Hygromycin
Growth in bacteria
  Bacterial resistance: Ampicillin, 100 μg/mL
  Growth temperature: 37°C
  Growth strain: NEB Stable
  Copy number: High Copy
Gene/Insert
  Gene/Insert name: AcrIIA13b
  Insert size (bp): 390
Terms and licenses: Academic/Nonprofit Terms; Industry Terms: Not Available to Industry
How to cite: pCF525-AcrIIA13b_gb76_GF31-2-hom_lenti was a gift from Jennifer Doudna (Addgene plasmid # 138310 ; http://n2t.net/addgene:138310 ; RRID:Addgene_138310)
