[The description below was written by a language model from this plasmid's Addgene catalogue record and pLannotate feature annotations shown in this document.]
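Description:
pCF525-AcrIIA13b_gb76_GF31-2-hom_lenti is an 8,502 bp lentiviral mammalian expression plasmid built on the pCF525 backbone for delivering AcrIIA13b. The associated study title places this protein among the CRISPR-Cas9 inhibitors identified from Staphylococcus genomes. In bacteria the plasmid replicates from a high-copy ColE1/pUC-type origin and is selected with ampicillin through a β-lactamase cassette.

The transfer cassette has a third-generation, self-inactivating layout. A CMV enhancer/promoter replaces the U3 region upstream of a truncated HIV-1 5' LTR and drives genomic RNA production in packaging cells. It is followed by the Ψ packaging signal with a gag fragment, the Rev response element for Rev-dependent nuclear export, and the cPPT/CTS, which aids nuclear import of the reverse-transcribed genome. The ΔU3 3' LTR inactivates LTR promoter activity after integration, and a bGH polyadenylation signal lies downstream of it.

Internal expression comes from an EF-1α core promoter with intron A sequence, which precedes the hygromycin B phosphotransferase gene used to select transduced cells. The 390 bp AcrIIA13b insert is not annotated in the feature table. An unannotated gap of about 470 bp between HygR and the WPRE is large enough to hold it, which would suggest co-expression with the marker from the same transcript, but the record does not state the position or any linker element such as a 2A peptide. The WPRE enhances transcript stability and expression.

The construct is intended for making lentivirus to stably express the anti-CRISPR in mammalian cells, for example to test inhibition of Cas9 genome editing.
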