Features (pLannotate 1.2.2; 23 found; start..end, strand, type, name):
     31..83      -  misc_feature   bom (fragment): basis of mobility region from pBR322
    232..611     +  enhancer       CMV enhancer: human cytomegalovirus immediate early enhancer
    612..811     +  promoter       CMV promoter: human cytomegalovirus (CMV) immediate early promoter
    829..1009    +  LTR            5' LTR (truncated): truncated 5' long terminal repeat (LTR) from HIV-1
   1056..1181    +  misc_feature   HIV-1 Ψ: packaging signal of human immunodeficiency virus type 1
   1165..1528    +  CDS            HIV-1 gag (fragment): gag protein from human immunodeficiency virus 1; gag
   1674..1907    +  misc_feature   RRE: The Rev response element (RRE) of HIV-1 allows for Rev-dependent mRNA export from the nucleus to the cytoplasm.
   2284..2384    +  CDS            Rev (fragment): human immunodeficiency virus 1 (HIV-1) Rev protein; rev; enhances nuclear export of unspliced and incompletely spliced viral mRNAs
   2434..2551    +  misc_feature   cPPT/CTS: central polypurine tract and central termination sequence of HIV-1
   2601..2619    +  CDS            small t antigen (fragment): SV40 (simian virus 40) small t antigen
   2645..2856    +  promoter       EF-1α core promoter: core promoter for human elongation factor EF-1α
   2857..2965    +  intron         EF-1α intron A (fragment): intron upstream of the start codon of human EF-1α
   3591..3794    +  intron         EF-1α intron A: truncated intron upstream of the start codon of human EF-1α
   3833..4852    +  CDS            HygR: hygromycin B phosphotransferase confers resistance to hygromycin
   5324..5912    +  misc_feature   WPRE: woodchuck hepatitis virus posttranscriptional regulatory element
   5963..5982    +  misc_feature   cPPT/CTS (fragment): central polypurine tract and central termination sequence of HIV-1
   5984..6217    +  LTR            3' LTR (ΔU3): self-inactivating 3' long terminal repeat (LTR) from HIV-1
   6249..6473    +  polyA_signal   bGH poly(A) signal: bovine growth hormone polyadenylation signal
   6477..6496    +  promoter       SV40 promoter (fragment): SV40 enhancer and early promoter
   6517..6567    -  CDS            lacI (fragment): lac repressor; lacI; The lac repressor binds to the lac operator to inhibit transcription in E. coli. This inhibition can be relieved by adding lactose or isopropyl-β-D-thiogalactopyranoside (IPTG).
   6750..7338    -  rep_origin     ori: high-copy-number ColE1/pMB1/pBR322/pUC origin of replication
   7509..8369    -  CDS            AmpR: β-lactamase; bla; confers resistance to ampicillin, carbenicillin, and related antibiotics
   8370..8474    -  promoter       AmpR promoter: bla
>Addgene plasmid #138310 | pCF525-AcrIIA13b_gb76_GF31-2-hom_lenti | addgene full sequence | sequence record 275083 | Addgene NGS Result
GTCGACGGATCGGGAGATCTCCCGATCCCCTATGGTGCACTCTCAGTACAATCTGCTCTGATGCCGCATA
GTTAAGCCAGTATCTGCTCCCTGCTTGTGTGTTGGAGGTCGCTGAGTAGTGCGCGAGCAAAATTTAAGCT
ACAACAAGGCAAGGCTTGACCGACAATTGCATGAAGAATCTGCTTAGGGTTAGGCGTTTTGCGCTGCTTC
GCGATGTACGGGCCAGATATTGACATTGATTATTGACTAGTTATTAATAGTAATCAATTACGGGGTCATT
AGTTCATAGCCCATATATGGAGTTCCGCGTTACATAACTTACGGTAAATGGCCCGCCTGGCTGACCGCCC
AACGACCCCCGCCCATTGACGTCAATAATGACGTATGTTCCCATAGTAACGCCAATAGGGACTTTCCATT
GACGTCAATGGGTGGAGTATTTACGGTAAACTGCCCACTTGGCAGTACATCAAGTGTATCATATGCCAAG
TACGCCCCCTATTGACGTCAATGACGGTAAATGGCCCGCCTGGCATTATGCCCAGTACATGACCTTATGG
GACTTTCCTACTTGGCAGTACATCTACGTATTAGTCATCGCTATTACCATGGTGATGCGGTTTTGGCAGT
ACATCAATGGGCGTGGATAGCGGTTTGACTCACGGGGATTTCCAAGTCTCCACCCCATTGACGTCAATGG
GAGTTTGTTTTGGCACCAAAATCAACGGGACTTTCCAAAATGTCGTAACAACTCCGCCCCATTGACGCAA
ATGGGCGGTAGGCGTGTACGGTGGGAGGTCTATATAAGCAGCGCGTTTTGCCTGTACTGGGTCTCTCTGG
TTAGACCAGATCTGAGCCTGGGAGCTCTCTGGCTAACTAGGGAACCCACTGCTTAAGCCTCAATAAAGCT
TGCCTTGAGTGCTTCAAGTAGTGTGTGCCCGTCTGTTGTGTGACTCTGGTAACTAGAGATCCCTCAGACC
CTTTTAGTCAGTGTGGAAAATCTCTAGCAGTGGCGCCCGAACAGGGACTTGAAAGCGAAAGGGAAACCAG
AGGAGCTCTCTCGACGCAGGACTCGGCTTGCTGAAGCGCGCACGGCAAGAGGCGAGGGGCGGCGACTGGT
GAGTACGCCAAAAATTTTGACTAGCGGAGGCTAGAAGGAGAGAGATGGGTGCGAGAGCGTCAGTATTAAG
CGGGGGAGAATTAGATCGCGATGGGAAAAAATTCGGTTAAGGCCAGGGGGAAAGAAAAAATATAAATTAA
AACATATAGTATGGGCAAGCAGGGAGCTAGAACGATTCGCAGTTAATCCTGGCCTGTTAGAAACATCAGA
AGGCTGTAGACAAATACTGGGACAGCTACAACCATCCCTTCAGACAGGATCAGAAGAACTTAGATCATTA
TATAATACAGTAGCAACCCTCTATTGTGTGCATCAAAGGATAGAGATAAAAGACACCAAGGAAGCTTTAG
ACAAGATAGAGGAAGAGCAAAACAAAAGTAAGACCACCGCACAGCAAGCGGCCGCTGATCTTCAGACCTG
GAGGAGGAGATATGAGGGACAATTGGAGAAGTGAATTATATAAATATAAAGTAGTAAAAATTGAACCATT
AGGAGTAGCACCCACCAAGGCAAAGAGAAGAGTGGTGCAGAGAGAAAAAAGAGCAGTGGGAATAGGAGCT
TTGTTCCTTGGGTTCTTGGGAGCAGCAGGAAGCACTATGGGCGCAGCGTCAATGACGCTGACGGTACAGG
CCAGACAATTATTGTCTGGTATAGTGCAGCAGCAGAACAATTTGCTGAGGGCTATTGAGGCGCAACAGCA
TCTGTTGCAACTCACAGTCTGGGGCATCAAGCAGCTCCAGGCAAGAATCCTGGCTGTGGAAAGATACCTA
AAGGATCAACAGCTCCTGGGGATTTGGGGTTGCTCTGGAAAACTCATTTGCACCACTGCTGTGCCTTGGA
ATGCTAGTTGGAGTAATAAATCTCTGGAACAGATTTGGAATCACACGACCTGGATGGAGTGGGACAGAGA
AATTAACAATTACACAAGCTTAATACACTCCTTAATTGAAGAATCGCAAAACCAGCAAGAAAAGAATGAA
CAAGAATTATTGGAATTAGATAAATGGGCAAGTTTGTGGAATTGGTTTAACATAACAAATTGGCTGTGGT
ATATAAAATTATTCATAATGATAGTAGGAGGCTTGGTAGGTTTAAGAATAGTTTTTGCTGTACTTTCTAT
AGTGAATAGAGTTAGGCAGGGATATTCACCATTATCGTTTCAGACCCACCTCCCAACCCCGAGGGGACCC
GACAGGCCCGAAGGAATAGAAGAAGAAGGTGGAGAGAGAGACAGAGACAGATCCATTCGATTAGTGAACG
GATCGGCACTGCGTGCGCCAATTCTGCAGACAAATGGCAGTATTCATCCACAATTTTAAAAGAAAAGGGG
GGATTGGGGGGTACAGTGCAGGGGAAAGAATAGTAGACATAATAGCAACAGACATACAAACTAAAGAATT
ACAAAAACAAATTACAAAAATTCAAAATTTTCGGGTTTATTACAGGGACAGCAGAGATCCAGTTTGGTTA
ATTAAGCTAGCTAGGTCTTGAAAGGAGTGGGAATTGGCTCCGGTGCCCGTCAGTGGGCAGAGCGCACATC
GCCCACAGTCCCCGAGAAGTTGGGGGGAGGGGTCGGCAATTGATCCGGTGCCTAGAGAAGGTGGCGCGGG
GTAAACTGGGAAAGTGATGTCGTGTACTGGCTCCGCCTTTTTCCCGAGGGTGGGGGAGAACCGTATATAA
GTGCAGTAGTCGCCGTGAACGTTCTTTTTCGCAACGGGTTTGCCGCCAGAACACAGGTAAGTGCCGTGTG
TGGTTCCCGCGGGCCTGGCCTCTTTACGGGTTATGGCCCTTGCGTGCCTTGAATTACTTCCACTGGCTGC
AGTACGTGATTCTTGATCCCGAGCTTCGGGTTGGAAGTGGGTGGGAGAGTTCGAGGCCTTGCGCTTAAGG
AGCCCCTTCGCCTCGTGCTTGAGTTGAGGCCTGGCCTGGGCGCTGGGGCCGCCGCGTGCGAATCTGGTGG
CACCTTCGCGCCTGTCTCGCTGCTTTCGATAAGTCTCTAGCCATTTAAAATTTTTGATGACCTGCTGCGA
CGCTTTTTTTCTGGCAAGATAGTCTTGTAAATGCGGGCCAAGATCTGCACACTGGTATTTCGGTTTTTGG
GGCCGCGGGCGGCGACGGGGCCCGTGCGTCCCAGCGCACATGTTCGGCGAGGCGGGGCCTGCGAGCGCGG
CCACCGAGAATCGGACGGGGGTAGTCTCAAGCTGGCCGGCCTGCTCTGGTGCCTGGCCTCGCGCCGCCGT
GTATCGCCCCGCCCTGGGCGGCAAGGCTGGCCCGGTCGGCACCAGTTGCGTGAGCGGAAAGATGGCCGCT
TCCCGGCCCTGCTGCAGGGAGCTCAAAATGGAGGACGCGGCGCTCGGGAGAGCGGGCGGGTGAGTCACCC
ACACAAAGGAAAAGGGCCTTTCCGTCCTCAGCCGTCGCTTCATGTGACTCCACGGAGTACCGGGCGCCGT
CCAGGCACCTCGATTAGTTCTCGAGCTTTTGGAGTACGTCGTCTTTAGGTTGGGGGGAGGGGTTTTATGC
GATGGAGTTTCCCCACACTGAGTGGGTGGAGACTGAAGTTAGGCCAGCTTGGCACTTGATGTAATTCTCC
TTGGAATTTGCCCTTTTTGAGTTTGGATCTTGGTTCATTCTCAAGCCTCAGACAGTGGTTCAAAGTTTTT
TTCTTCCATTTCAGGTGTCGTGAACCGGTTCTAGAGCGCTGCCACCATGGCCAAAAAGCCTGAACTCACC
GCGACGTCTGTCGAGAAGTTTCTGATCGAAAAGTTCGACAGCGTGTCCGACCTGATGCAGCTCTCGGAGG
GCGAAGAATCTCGTGCTTTCAGCTTCGATGTAGGAGGGCGTGGATATGTCCTGCGGGTAAATAGCTGCGC
CGATGGTTTCTACAAAGATCGTTATGTTTATCGGCACTTTGCATCGGCCGCGCTCCCGATTCCGGAAGTG
CTTGACATTGGGGAGTTCAGCGAGAGCCTGACCTATTGCATCTCCCGCCGTGCACAGGGTGTCACGTTGC
AAGACCTGCCTGAAACCGAACTGCCCGCTGTTCTGCAGCCGGTCGCGGAGGCAATGGATGCGATCGCTGC
GGCCGATCTTAGCCAGACGAGCGGGTTCGGCCCATTCGGACCGCAAGGAATCGGTCAATACACTACATGG
CGTGATTTCATATGCGCGATTGCTGATCCCCATGTGTATCACTGGCAAACTGTGATGGACGACACCGTCA
GTGCGTCCGTCGCGCAGGCTCTCGATGAGCTGATGCTTTGGGCCGAGGACTGCCCCGAAGTCCGGCACCT
CGTGCACGCGGATTTCGGCTCCAACAATGTCCTGACGGACAATGGCCGCATAACAGCGGTCATTGACTGG
AGCGAGGCGATGTTCGGGGATTCCCAATACGAGGTCGCCAACATCTTCTTCTGGAGGCCGTGGTTGGCTT
GTATGGAGCAGCAGACGCGCTACTTCGAGCGGAGGCATCCGGAGCTTGCAGGATCGCCGCGGCTCCGGGC
GTATATGCTCCGCATTGGTCTTGACCAACTCTATCAGAGCTTGGTTGACGGCAATTTCGATGATGCAGCT
TGGGCGCAGGGTCGATGCGACGCAATCGTCCGATCCGGAGCCGGGACTGTCGGGCGTACACAAATCGCCC
GCAGAAGCGCGGCCGTCTGGACCGATGGCTGTGTAGAAGTACTCGCCGATAGTGGAAACCGACGCCCCAG
CACTCGTCCGAGGGCAAAGGAAGGATCCGGCGCAACAAACTTCTCTCTGCTGAAACAAGCCGGAGATGTC
GAAGAGAATCCTGGACCGATGAACGAACTCAATAATAAGATGATCGAAGACGTTGTCCTCGGAGAGGTGG
AGTTGATAGAGGATCTCGGTCAGTATTTCATAGATATAGAAGGAGATTACGAATATAACGTAGAATTTGC
TACGCTCAGCGAAGTAGACTATAAAGTCTGTGCTTTGTATGAAGTAGCGACGAGTAAGACTTACGAGGTG
CCGTACCATGATAAATTGGAGAAGGAAGATATGAAGCTGTTCTACGATAAGTGGCTGGAGAAAGACCAAC
AGGAAGAAACGTACATAGAATCCGTGTTTTTCGTCAATCGAGAAGACGCTGAGAGTTATATAAAGGATGT
TTTGAAAGGAAAAGAGTCCCTGACCGAGGTCGCGGCCGAGATTGGTTACTTTGAGTAAACGCGTTAAGTC
GACAATCAACCTCTGGATTACAAAATTTGTGAAAGATTGACTGGTATTCTTAACTATGTTGCTCCTTTTA
CGCTATGTGGATACGCTGCTTTAATGCCTTTGTATCATGCTATTGCTTCCCGTATGGCTTTCATTTTCTC
CTCCTTGTATAAATCCTGGTTGCTGTCTCTTTATGAGGAGTTGTGGCCCGTTGTCAGGCAACGTGGCGTG
GTGTGCACTGTGTTTGCTGACGCAACCCCCACTGGTTGGGGCATTGCCACCACCTGTCAGCTCCTTTCCG
GGACTTTCGCTTTCCCCCTCCCTATTGCCACGGCGGAACTCATCGCCGCCTGCCTTGCCCGCTGCTGGAC
AGGGGCTCGGCTGTTGGGCACTGACAATTCCGTGGTGTTGTCGGGGAAATCATCGTCCTTTCCTTGGCTG
CTCGCCTGTGTTGCCACCTGGATTCTGCGCGGGACGTCCTTCTGCTACGTCCCTTCGGCCCTCAATCCAG
CGGACCTTCCTTCCCGCGGCCTGCTGCCGGCTCTGCGGCCTCTTCCGCGTCTTCGCCTTCGCCCTCAGAC
GAGTCGGATCTCCCTTTGGGCCGCCTCCCCGCGTCGACTTTAAGACCAATGACTTACAAGGCAGCTGTAG
ATCTTAGCCACTTTTTAAAAGAAAAGGGGGGACTGGAAGGGCTAATTCACTCCCAACGAAGACAAGATCT
GCTTTTTGCTTGTACTGGGTCTCTCTGGTTAGACCAGATCTGAGCCTGGGAGCTCTCTGGCTAACTAGGG
AACCCACTGCTTAAGCCTCAATAAAGCTTGCCTTGAGTGCTTCAAGTAGTGTGTGCCCGTCTGTTGTGTG
ACTCTGGTAACTAGAGATCCCTCAGACCCTTTTAGTCAGTGTGGAAAATCTCTAGCAGGGCCCGTTTAAA
CCCGCTGATCAGCCTCGACTGTGCCTTCTAGTTGCCAGCCATCTGTTGTTTGCCCCTCCCCCGTGCCTTC
CTTGACCCTGGAAGGTGCCACTCCCACTGTCCTTTCCTAATAAAATGAGGAAATTGCATCGCATTGTCTG
AGTAGGTGTCATTCTATTCTGGGGGGTGGGGTGGGGCAGGACAGCAAGGGGGAGGATTGGGAAGACAATA
GCAGGCATGCTGGGGATGCGGTGGGCTCTATGGCTTCTGAGGCGGAAAGAACCAGCCATTAATGAAAAGA
ACCAGCCATTAATGAATCGGCCAACGCGCGGGGAGAGGCGGTTTGCGTATTGGGCGCTCTTCCGCTTCCT
CGCTCACTGACTCGCTGCGCTCGGTCGTTCGGCTGCGGCGAGCGGTATCAGCTCACTCAAAGGCGGTAAT
ACGGTTATCCACAGAATCAGGGGATAACGCAGGAAAGAACATGTGAGCAAAAGGCCAGCAAAAGGCCAGG
AACCGTAAAAAGGCCGCGTTGCTGGCGTTTTTCCATAGGCTCCGCCCCCCTGACGAGCATCACAAAAATC
GACGCTCAAGTCAGAGGTGGCGAAACCCGACAGGACTATAAAGATACCAGGCGTTTCCCCCTGGAAGCTC
CCTCGTGCGCTCTCCTGTTCCGACCCTGCCGCTTACCGGATACCTGTCCGCCTTTCTCCCTTCGGGAAGC
GTGGCGCTTTCTCATAGCTCACGCTGTAGGTATCTCAGTTCGGTGTAGGTCGTTCGCTCCAAGCTGGGCT
GTGTGCACGAACCCCCCGTTCAGCCCGACCGCTGCGCCTTATCCGGTAACTATCGTCTTGAGTCCAACCC
GGTAAGACACGACTTATCGCCACTGGCAGCAGCCACTGGTAACAGGATTAGCAGAGCGAGGTATGTAGGC
GGTGCTACAGAGTTCTTGAAGTGGTGGCCTAACTACGGCTACACTAGAAGAACAGTATTTGGTATCTGCG
CTCTGCTGAAGCCAGTTACCTTCGGAAAAAGAGTTGGTAGCTCTTGATCCGGCAAACAAACCACCGCTGG
TAGCGGTGGTTTTTTTGTTTGCAAGCAGCAGATTACGCGCAGAAAAAAAGGATCTCAAGAAGATCCTTTG
ATCTTTTCTACGGGGTCTGACGCTCAGTGGAACGAAAACTCACGTTAAGGGATTTTGGTCATGAGATTAT
CAAAAAGGATCTTCACCTAGATCCTTTTAAATTAAAAATGAAGTTTTAAATCAATCTAAAGTATATATGA
GTAAACTTGGTCTGACAGTTACCAATGCTTAATCAGTGAGGCACCTATCTCAGCGATCTGTCTATTTCGT
TCATCCATAGTTGCCTGACTCCCCGTCGTGTAGATAACTACGATACGGGAGGGCTTACCATCTGGCCCCA
GTGCTGCAATGATACCGCGAGACCCACGCTCACCGGCTCCAGATTTATCAGCAATAAACCAGCCAGCCGG
AAGGGCCGAGCGCAGAAGTGGTCCTGCAACTTTATCCGCCTCCATCCAGTCTATTAATTGTTGCCGGGAA
GCTAGAGTAAGTAGTTCGCCAGTTAATAGTTTGCGCAACGTTGTTGCCATTGCTACAGGCATCGTGGTGT
CACGCTCGTCGTTTGGTATGGCTTCATTCAGCTCCGGTTCCCAACGATCAAGGCGAGTTACATGATCCCC
CATGTTGTGCAAAAAAGCGGTTAGCTCCTTCGGTCCTCCGATCGTTGTCAGAAGTAAGTTGGCCGCAGTG
TTATCACTCATGGTTATGGCAGCACTGCATAATTCTCTTACTGTCATGCCATCCGTAAGATGCTTTTCTG
TGACTGGTGAGTACTCAACCAAGTCATTCTGAGAATAGTGTATGCGGCGACCGAGTTGCTCTTGCCCGGC
GTCAATACGGGATAATACCGCGCCACATAGCAGAACTTTAAAAGTGCTCATCATTGGAAAACGTTCTTCG
GGGCGAAAACTCTCAAGGATCTTACCGCTGTTGAGATCCAGTTCGATGTAACCCACTCGTGCACCCAACT
GATCTTCAGCATCTTTTACTTTCACCAGCGTTTCTGGGTGAGCAAAAACAGGAAGGCAAAATGCCGCAAA
AAAGGGAATAAGGGCGACACGGAAATGTTGAATACTCATACTCTTCCTTTTTCAATATTATTGAAGCATT
TATCAGGGTTATTGTCTCATGAGCGGATACATATTTGAATGTATTTAGAAAAATAAACAAATAGGGGTTC
CGCGCACATTTCCCCGAAAAGTGCCACCTGAC
